>Addgene plasmid #186618 | NpY-mNeon | addgene full sequence | sequence record 369201 | Addgene NGS Result
CGTTACATAACTTACGGTAAATGGCCCGCCTGGCTGACCGCCCAACGACCCCCGCCCATTGACGTCAATA
ATGACGTATGTTCCCATAGTAACGCCAATAGGGACTTTCCATTGACGTCAATGGGTGGAGTATTTACGGT
AAACTGCCCACTTGGCAGTACATCAAGTGTATCATATGCCAAGTACGCCCCCTATTGACGTCAATGACGG
TAAATGGCCCGCCTGGCATTATGCCCAGTACATGACCTTATGGGACTTTCCTACTTGGCAGTACATCTAC
GTATTAGTCATCGCTATTACCATGGTGATGCGGTTTTGGCAGTACATCAATGGGCGTGGATAGCGGTTTG
ACTCACGGGGATTTCCAAGTCTCCACCCCATTGACGTCAATGGGAGTTTGTTTTGGCACCAAAATCAACG
GGACTTTCCAAAATGTCGTAACAACTCCGCCCCATTGACGCAAATGGGCGGTAGGCGTGTACGGTGGGAG
GTCTATATAAGCAGAGCTGGTTTAGTGAACCGTCAGATCCGCTAGCATGCTAGGTAACAAGCGACTGGGG
CTGTCCGGACTGACCCTCGCCCTGTCCCTGCTCGTGTGCCTGGGTGCGCTGGCCGAGGCGTACCCCTCCA
AGCCGGACAACCCGGGCGAGGACGCACCAGCGGAGGACATGGCCAGATACTACTCGGCGCTGCGACACTA
CATCAACCTCATCACCAGGCAGAGATATGGAAAACGATCCAGCCCAGAGACACTGATTTCAGACCTCTTG
ATGAGAGAAAGCACAGAAAATGTTCCCAGAACTCGGCTTGAAGACCCTGCAATGTGGGCACCGGTCGCCA
CCATGGTGAGCAAGGGCGAGGAGGATAACATGGCCTCTCTCCCAGCGACACATGAGTTACACATCTTTGG
CTCCATCAACGGTGTGGACTTTGACATGGTGGGTCAGGGCACCGGCAATCCAAATGATGGTTATGAGGAG
TTAAACCTGAAGTCCACCAAGGGTGACCTCCAGTTCTCCCCCTGGATTCTGGTCCCTCATATCGGGTATG
GCTTCCATCAGTACCTGCCCTACCCTGACGGGATGTCGCCTTTCCAGGCCGCCATGGTAGATGGCTCCGG
CTACCAAGTCCATCGCACAATGCAGTTTGAAGATGGTGCCTCCCTTACTGTTAACTACCGCTACACCTAC
GAGGGAAGCCACATCAAAGGAGAGGCCCAGGTGAAGGGGACTGGTTTCCCTGCTGACGGTCCTGTGATGA
CCAACTCGCTGACCGCTGCGGACTGGTGCAGGTCGAAGAAGACTTACCCCAACGACAAAACCATCATCAG
TACCTTTAAGTGGAGTTACACCACTGGAAATGGCAAGCGCTACCGGAGCACTGCGCGGACCACCTACACC
TTTGCCAAGCCAATGGCGGCTAACTATCTGAAGAACCAGCCGATGTACGTGTTCCGTAAGACGGAGCTCA
AGCACTCCAAGACCGAGCTCAACTTCAAGGAGTGGCAAAAGGCCTTTACCGATGTGATGGGCATGGACGA
GCTGTACAAGTAAGCGGCCGCGACTCTAGATCATAATCAGCCATACCACATTTGTAGAGGTTTTACTTGC
TTTAAAAAACCTCCCACACCTCCCCCTGAACCTGAAACATAAAATGAATGCAATTGTTGTTGTTAACTTG
TTTATTGCAGCTTATAATGGTTACAAATAAAGCAATAGCATCACAAATTTCACAAATAAAGCATTTTTTT
CACTGCATTCTAGTTGTGGTTTGTCCAAACTCATCAATGTATCTTAAGGCGTAAATTGTAAGCGTTAATA
TTTTGTTAAAATTCGCGTTAAATTTTTGTTAAATCAGCTCATTTTTTAACCAATAGGCCGAAATCGGCAA
AATCCCTTATAAATCAAAAGAATAGACCGAGATAGGGT
[37 nt withheld, positions 1929-1965]
AAAGAACGTGGACTCCAACGTCAAAGG
[49 nt withheld, positions 1993-2041]
T
[91 nt withheld, positions 2043-2133]
G
[124 nt withheld, positions 2135-2258]
CAGGTGGCACTTTTCGGGGAAATGTGCGCGGAACCCCTATTTGTTTATTTTTCTAAATACATTCAAATAT
GTATCCGCTCATGAGACAATAACCCTGATAAATGCTTCAATAATATTGAAAAAGGAAGAGTCCTGAGGCG
GAAAGAACCAGCTGTGGAATGTGTGTCAGTTAGGGTGTGGAAAGTCCCCAGGCTCCCCAGCAGGCAGAAG
TATGCAAAGCATGCATCTCAATTAGTCAGCAACCAGGTGTGGAAAGTCCCCAGGCTCCCCAGCAGGCAGA
AGTATGCAAAGCATGCATCTCAATTAGTCAGCAACCATAGTCCCGCCCCTAACTCCGCCCATCCCGCCCC
TAACTCCGCCCAGTTCCGCCCATTCTCCGCCCCATGGCTGACTAATTTTTTTTATTTATGCAGAGGCCGA
GGCCGCCTCGGCCTCTGAGCTATTCCAGAAGTAGTGAGGAGGCTTTTTTGGAGGCCTAGGCTTTTGCAAA
GATCGATCAAGAGACAGGATGAGGATCGTTTCGCATGATTGAACAAGATGGATTGCACGCAGGTTCTCCG
GCCGCTTGGGTGGAGAGGCTATTCGGCTATGACTGGGCACAACAGACAATCGGCTGCTCTGATGCCGCCG
TGTTCCGGCTGTCAGCGCAGGGGCGCCCGGTTCTTTTTGTCAAGACCGACCTGTCCGGTGCCCTGAATGA
ACTGCAAGACGAGGCAGCGCGGCTATCGTGGCTGGCCACGACGGGCGTTCCTTGCGCAGCTGTGCTCGAC
GTTGTCACTGAAGCGGGAAGGGACTGGCTGCTATTGGGCGAAGTGCCGGGGCAGGATCTCCTGTCATCTC
ACCTTGCTCCTGCCGAGAAAGTATCCATCATGGCTGATGCAATGCGGCGGCTGCATACGCTTGATCCGGC
TACCTGCCCATTCGACCACCAAGCGAAACATCGCATCGAGCGAGCACGTACTCGGATGGAAGCCGGTCTT
GTCGATCAGGATGATCTGGACGAAGAGCATCAGGGGCTCGCGCCAGCCGAACTGTTCGCCAGGCTCAAGG
CGAGCATGCCCGACGGCGAGGATCTCGTCGTGACCCATGGCGATGCCTGCTTGCCGAATATCATGGTGGA
AAATGGCCGCTTTTCTGGATTCATCGACTGTGGCCGGCTGGGTGTGGCGGACCGCTATCAGGACATAGCG
TTGGCTACCCGTGATATTGCTGAAGAGCTTGGCGGCGAATGGGCTGACCGCTTCCTCGTGCTTTACGGTA
TCGCCGCTCCCGATTCGCAGCGCATCGCCTTCTATCGCCTTCTTGACGAGTTCTTCTGAGCGGGACTCTG
GGGTTCGAAATGACCGACCAAGCGACGCCCAACCTGCCATCACGAGATTTCGATTCCACCGCCGCCTTCT
ATGAAAGGTTGGGCTTCGGAATCGTTTTCCGGGACGCCGGCTGGATGATCCTCCAGCGCGGGGATCTCAT
GCTGGAGTTCTTCGCCCACCCTAGGGGGAGGCTAACTGAAACACGGAAGGAGACAATACCGGAAGGAACC
CGCGCTATGACGGCAATAAAAAGACAGAATAAAACGCACGGTGTTGGGTCGTTTGTTCATAAACGCGGGG
TTCGGTCCCAGGGCTGGCACTCTGTCGATACCCCACCGAGACCCCATTGGGGCCAATACGCCCGCGTTTC
TTCCTTTTCCCCACCCCACCCCCCAAGTTCGGGTGAAGGCCCAGGGCTCGCAGCCAACGTCGGGGCGGCA
GGCCCTGCCATAGCCTCAGGTTACTCATATATACTTTAGATTGATTTAAAACTTCATTTTTAATTTAAAA
GGATCTAGGTGAAGATCCTTTTTGATAATCTCATGACCAAAATCCCTTAACGTGAGTTTTCGTTCCACTG
AGCGTCAGACCCCGTAGAAAAGATCAAAGGATCTTCTTGAGATCCTTTTTTTCTGCGCGTAATCTGCTGC
TTGCAAACAAAAAAACCACCGCTACCAGCGGTGGTTTGTTTGCCGGATCAAGAGCTACCAACTCTTTTTC
CGAAGGTAACTGGCTTCAGCAGAGCGCAGATACCAAATACTGTTCTTCTAGTGTAGCCGTAGTTAGGCCA
CCACTTCAAGAACTCTGTAGCACCGCCTACATACCTCGCTCTGCTAATCCTGTTACCAGTGGCTGCTGCC
AGTGGCGATAAGTCGTGTCTTACCGGGTTGGACTCAAGACGATAGTTACCGGATAAGGCGCAGCGGTCGG
GCTGAACGGGGGGTTCGTGCACACAGCCCAGCTTGGAGCGAACGACCTACACCGAACTGAGATACCTACA
GCGTGAGCTATGAGAAAGCGCCACGCTTCCCGAAGGGAGAAAGGCGGACAGGTATCCGGTAAGCGGCAGG
GTCGGAACAGGAGAGCGCACGAGGGAGCTTCCAGGGGGAAACGCCTGGTATCTTTATAGTCCTGTCGGGT
TTCGCCACCTCTGACTTGAGCGTCGATTTTTGTGATGCTCGTCAGGGGGGCGGAGCCTATGGAAAAACGC
CAGCAACGCGGCCTTTTTACGGTTCCTGGCCTTTTGCTGGCCTTTTGCTCACATGTTCTTTCCTGCGTTA
TCCCCTGATTCTGTGGATAACCGTATTACCGCCATGCATTAGTTATTAATAGTAATCAATTACGGGGTCA
TTAGTTCATAGCCCATATATGGAGTTCCG
Features (pLannotate 1.2.2; 15 found; start..end, strand, type, name):
      1..304     +  enhancer       CMV enhancer: human cytomegalovirus immediate early enhancer
    305..508     +  promoter       CMV promoter: human cytomegalovirus (CMV) immediate early promoter
    537..827     +  CDS            NPY: NPY_HUMAN - Experimental evidence at protein level: Swiss-Prot protein existence level 1. NPY is implicated in the control of feeding and in secretion of gonadotrophin-release hormone. From Homo sapiens (Human).
    843..1550    +  CDS            mNeonGreen: mNeonGreen is a basic (constitutively fluorescent) green/yellow fluorescent protein published in 2013, derived from Branchiostoma lanceolatum. It is reported to be a very rapidly-maturing monomer with moderate acid sensitivity.
   1569..1652    +  CDS            large T antigen (fragment): large T antigen from SV40 (simian virus 40)
   1675..1796    +  polyA_signal   SV40 poly(A) signal: SV40 polyadenylation signal
   1830..2258    -  rep_origin     f1 ori (sequence partly withheld): f1 bacteriophage origin of replication; arrow indicates direction of (+) strand synthesis
   2285..2389    +  promoter       AmpR promoter: bla
   2391..2748    +  promoter       SV40 promoter: SV40 enhancer and early promoter
   2783..3577    +  CDS            NeoR/KanR: aminoglycoside phosphotransferase from Tn5; aph(3')-II (or nptII); confers resistance to neomycin, kanamycin, and G418 (Geneticin®)
   3598..3750    +  CDS            ble (fragment): BLE_KLEPN - Experimental evidence at protein level: Swiss-Prot protein existence level 1. Binding protein with a strong affinity to the bleomycin family of antibiotics. Binds to CL990; an antimitotic-antibiotic compound. From Klebsiella pneumoniae.
   3809..3856    +  polyA_signal   HSV TK poly(A) signal: herpes simplex virus thymidine kinase polyadenylation signal (Cole and Stacy, 1985)
   3947..3963    -  polyA_signal   bGH poly(A) signal (fragment): bovine growth hormone polyadenylation signal
   4185..4773    +  rep_origin     ori: high-copy-number ColE1/pMB1/pBR322/pUC origin of replication
   4888..4947    +  enhancer       CMV enhancer (fragment): human cytomegalovirus immediate early enhancer
