[The description below was written by a language model from this plasmid's Addgene catalogue record and pLannotate feature annotations shown in this document.]
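Description:
NpY-mNeon is a 4,947 bp mammalian expression plasmid built on the mNeonGreen-N1 backbone, an N1-style vector in which an insert is placed upstream of, and in frame with, a fluorescent protein. It is propagated in E. coli through a high-copy ColE1/pUC-type origin and selected with kanamycin. The single NeoR/KanR gene (Tn5 aminoglycoside phosphotransferase) is preceded by both a bacterial bla promoter and the SV40 enhancer/early promoter and is followed by an HSV TK polyadenylation signal, so the same marker can also confer G418 resistance in mammalian cells. An f1 origin is also present. The short annotated fragments of ble, SV40 large T antigen and the bGH poly(A) signal appear to be backbone remnants or partial annotation matches rather than functional elements.

The payload is the 291 bp human neuropeptide Y (NPY) coding sequence, cloned between the NheI and AgeI sites, both of which are retained. It is driven by the human cytomegalovirus immediate early enhancer and promoter, followed after a short linker by mNeonGreen, a bright, rapidly maturing monomeric green/yellow fluorescent protein, and terminated by the SV40 poly(A) signal. This produces NPY carrying a C-terminal mNeonGreen tag under strong constitutive expression. Placing the tag at the C terminus leaves the N terminus of the NPY precursor free, which is where secretory signal peptides generally lie. NPY–fluorescent protein fusions are commonly used as luminal cargo markers for the secretory pathway and dense-core vesicles. The record itself states only that the plasmid encodes the fusion, and it is associated with a study of endoplasmic reticulum morphology in developing mammalian axons, which suggests use in live-cell imaging of neurons.
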