Addgene plasmid #186618: NpY-mNeon
Purpose: Encodes Neuropeptide Y fused to mNeonGreen
Depositing lab: Gia Voeltz. Depositing organization: University of Colorado, Boulder. Publication: The ER ladder is a unique morphological feature of developing mammalian axons. Zamponi E, Meehl JB, Voeltz GK. Dev Cell. 2022 Jun 6;57(11):1369-1382.e6. doi: 10.1016/j.devcel.2022.05.002. Epub 2022 May 23. PubMed 35609616.
Backbone
  Vector backbone: mNeonGreen-N1
  Total vector size (bp): 4947
  Vector type: Mammalian Expression
Growth in bacteria
  Bacterial resistance: Kanamycin, 50 μg/mL
  Growth temperature: 37°C
  Growth strain: DH5alpha
  Copy number: Unknown
Gene/Insert
  Gene/Insert name: Neuropeptide Y (alt name: NpY)
  Species: H. sapiens (human)
  Insert size (bp): 291
  GenBank ID: NM_000905.4
  Entrez Gene: NPY (a.k.a. PYY4)
  Promoter: CMV
  Tag / fusion protein: mNeonGreen (C terminal on backbone)
  Cloning method: Restriction Enzyme; 5′ cloning site NheI (not destroyed); 3′ cloning site AgeI (not destroyed)
  Sequencing primers: 5′ caccgttgatggagccaaag; 3′ ccgccccattgacgcaa
Terms and licenses: Academic/Nonprofit Terms; Industry Terms: Not Available to Industry
How to cite: NpY-mNeon was a gift from Gia Voeltz (Addgene plasmid # 186618 ; http://n2t.net/addgene:186618 ; RRID:Addgene_186618)
